>Addgene plasmid #87552 | pBW820_pCAG-pExpr-FULL-ADDER | depositor full sequence | sequence record 173392 | pBW820_pCAG-pExpr-FULL-ADDER sequence 15060 bps
TTACCAATGCTTAATCAGTGAGGCACCTATCTCAGCGATCTGTCTATTTCGTTCATCCATAGTTGCCTGA
CTCCCCGTCGTGTAGATAACTACGATACGGGAGGGCTTACCATCTGGCCCCAGTGCTGCAATGATACCGC
GAGACCCACGCTCACCGGCTCCAGATTTATCAGCAATAAACCAGCCAGCCGGAAGGGCCGAGCGCAGAAG
TGGTCCTGCAACTTTATCCGCCTCCATCCAGTCTATTAATTGTTGCCGGGAAGCTAGAGTAAGTAGTTCG
CCAGTTAATAGTTTGCGCAACGTTGTTGCCATTGCTACAGGCATCGTGGTGTCACGCTCGTCGTTTGGTA
TGGCTTCATTCAGCTCCGGTTCCCAACGATCAAGGCGAGTTACATGATCCCCCATGTTGTGCAAAAAAGC
GGTTAGCTCCTTCGGTCCTCCGATCGTTGTCAGAAGTAAGTTGGCCGCAGTGTTATCACTCATGGTTATG
GCAGCACTGCATAATTCTCTTACTGTCATGCCATCCGTAAGATGCTTTTCTGTGACTGGTGAGTACTCAA
CCAAGTCATTCTGAGAATAGTGTATGCGGCGACCGAGTTGCTCTTGCCCGGCGTCAATACGGGATAATAC
CGCGCCACATAGCAGAACTTTAAAAGTGCTCATCATTGGAAAACGTTCTTCGGGGCGAAAACTCTCAAGG
ATCTTACCGCTGTTGAGATCCAGTTCGATGTAACCCACTCGTGCACCCAACTGATCTTCAGCATCTTTTA
CTTTCACCAGCGTTTCTGGGTGAGCAAAAACAGGAAGGCAAAATGCCGCAAAAAAGGGAATAAGGGCGAC
ACGGAAATGTTGAATACTCATACTCTTCCTTTTTCAATATTATTGAAGCATTTATCAGGGTTATTGTCTC
ATGAGCGGATACATATTTGAATGTATTTAGAAAAATAAACAAATAGGGGTTCCGCGCACATTTCCCCGAA
AAGTGCCACCTGGGTCGACATTGATTATTGACTAGTTATTAATAGTAATCAATTACGGGGTCATTAGTTC
ATAGCCCATATATGGAGTTCCGCGTTACATAACTTACGGTAAATGGCCCGCCTGGCTGACCGCCCAACGA
CCCCCGCCCATTGACGTCAATAATGACGTATGTTCCCATAGTAACGCCAATAGGGACTTTCCATTGACGT
CAATGGGTGGAGTATTTACGGTAAACTGCCCACTTGGCAGTACATCAAGTGTATCATATGCCAAGTACGC
CCCCTATTGACGTCAATGACGGTAAATGGCCCGCCTGGCATTATGCCCAGTACATGACCTTATGGGACTT
TCCTACTTGGCAGTACATCTACGTATTAGTCATCGCTATTACCATGGTCGAGGTGAGCCCCACGTTCTGC
TTCACTCTCCCCATCTCCCCCCCCTCCCCACCCCCAATTTTGTATTTATTTATTTTTTAATTATTTTGTG
CAGCGATGGGGGCGGGGGGGGGGGGGGCGCGCGCCAGGCGGGGCGGGGCGGGGCGAGGGGCGGGGCGGGG
CGAGGCGGAAAGGTGCGGCGGCAGCCAATCAGAGCGGCGCGCTCCGAAAGTTTCCTTTTATGGCGAGGCG
GCGGCGGCGGCGGCCCTATAAAAAGCGAAGCGCGCGGCGGGCGGGAGTCGCTGCGTTGCCTTCGCCCCGT
GCCCCGCTCCGCGCCGCCTCGCGCCGCCCGCCCCGGCTCTGACTGACCGCGTTACTCCCACAGGTGAGCG
GGCGGGACGGCCCTTCTCCTCCGGGCTGTAATTAGCGCTTGGTTTAATGACGGCTCGTTTCTTTTCTGTG
GCTGCGTGAAAGCCTTAAAGGGCTCCGGGAGGGCCCTTTGTGCGGGGGGGAGCGGCTCGGGGGGTGCGTG
CGTGTGTGTGTGCGTGGGGAGCGCCGCGTGCGGCTCCGCGCTGCCCGGCGGCTGTGAGCGCTGCGGGCGC
GGCGCGGGGCTTTGTGCGCTCCGCAGTGTGCGCGAGGGGAGCGCGGCCGGGGGCGGTGCCCCGCGGTGCG
GGGGGGGCTGCGAGGGGAACAAAGGCTGCGTGCGGGGTGTGTGCGTGGGGGGGTGAGCAGGGGGTGTGGG
CGCGGCGGTCGGGCTGTAACCCCCCCCTGCACCCCCCTCCCCGAGTTGCTGAGCACGGCCCGGCTTCGGG
TGCGGGGCTCCGTACGGGGCGTGGCGCGGGGCTCGCCGTGCCGGGCGGGGGGTGGCGGCAGGTGGGGGTG
CCGGGCGGGGCGGGGCCGCCTCGGGCCGGGGAGGGCTCGGGGGAGGGGCGCGGCGGCCCCCGGAGCGCCG
GCGGCTGTCGAGGCGCGGCGAGCCGCAGCCATTGCCTTTTATGGTAATCGTGCGAGAGGGCGCAGGGACT
TCCTTTGTCCCAAATCTGTGCGGAGCCGAAATCTGGGAGGCGCCGCCGCACCCCCTCTAGCGGGCGCGGG
GCGAAGCGGTGCGGCGCCGGCAGGAAGGAAATGGGCGGGGAGGGCCTTCGTGCGTCGCCGCGCCGCCGTC
CCCTTCTCCCTCTCCAGCCTCGGGGCTGTCCGCGGGGGGACGGCTGCCTTCGGGGGGGACGGGGCAGGGC
GGGGTTCGGCTTCTGGCGTGTGACCGGCGGCTCTAGAGCCTCTGCTAACCATGTTCATGCCTTCTTCTTT
TTCCTACAGCTCCTGGGCAACGTGCTGGTTATTGTGCTGTCTCATCATTTTGGCAAAGAATTGATTAATT
CGAGCGAAGGCGCGCCCATTACTCGCATCCATTCTCAGGCTGTCTCGTCTCGTCTCGCACGCGTTCAATT
TCTGAGAACTGTCATTCTCGGAAATTGAGAAGTTCCTATTCTCTAGAAAGTATAGGAACTTCATAACTTC
GTATAGGATACTTTATACGAAGTTATACCGGTCGGATTTGATCTGATCAAGAGACAGGATGAGGATCGTT
TCGCATGATTGAACAAGATGGATTGCACGCAGGTTCTCCGGCCGCTTGGGTGGAGAGGCTATTCGGCTAT
GACTGGGCACAACAGACAATCGGCTGCTCTGATGCCGCCGTGTTCCGGCTGTCAGCGCAGGGGCGCCCGG
TTCTTTTTGTCAAGACCGACCTGTCCGGTGCCCTGAATGAACTGCAGGACGAGGCAGCGCGGCTATCGTG
GCTGGCCACGACGGGCGTTCCTTGCGCAGCTGTGCTCGACGTTGTCACTGAAGCGGGAAGGGACTGGCTG
CTATTGGGCGAAGTGCCGGGGCAGGATCTCCTGTCATCTCACCTTGCTCCTGCCGAGAAAGTATCCATCA
TGGCTGATGCAATGCGGCGGCTGCATACGCTTGATCCGGCTACCTGCCCATTCGACCACCAAGCGAAACA
TCGCATCGAGCGAGCACGTACTCGGATGGAAGCCGGTCTTGTCGATCAGGATGATCTGGACGAAGAGCAT
CAGGGGCTCGCGCCAGCCGAACTGTTCGCCAGGCTCAAGGCGCGCATGCCCGACGGCGAGGATCTCGTCG
TGACCCATGGCGATGCCTGCTTGCCGAATATCATGGTGGAAAATGGCCGCTTTTCTGGATTCATCGACTG
TGGCCGGCTGGGTGTGGCGGACCGCTATCAGGACATAGCGTTGGCTACCCGTGATATTGCTGAAGAGCTT
GGCGGCGAATGGGCTGACCGCTTCCTCGTGCTTTACGGTATCGCCGCTCCCGATTCGCAGCGCATCGCCT
TCTATCGCCTTCTTGACGAGTTCTTCTGAGCGGGACTCTGGGGTTCGAAATGACCGACCAAGCGACGCCC
AACCTGCCATCACGAGATTTCGATTCCACCGCCGCCTTCTATGAAAGGTTGGGCTTCGGAATCGTTTTCC
GGGACGCCGGCTGGATGATCCTCCAGCGCGGGGATCTCATGCTGGAGTTCTTCGCCCACCCCCTGTGCCT
TCTAGTTGCCAGCCATCTGTTGTTTGCCCCTCCCCCGTGCCTTCCTTGACCCTGGAAGGTGCCACTCCCA
CTGTCCTTTCCTAATAAAATGAGGAAATTGCATCGCATTGTCTGAGTAGGTGTCATTCTATTCTGGGGGG
TGGGGTGGGGCAGGACAGCAAGGGGGAGGATTGGGAAGACAATAGCAGGCATGCTGGGGATGCGGTGGGC
TCTATGGCTTCTGAGGCGGAAAGAACCAGCTGGGGCTCTAGGGGGTATCCCCACGCGCCCTGTAGCGGAA
TTCGGTACCGCTGGGAGTTCGTAGACGGAAACAAACGCAGAATCCAAGCGCACGCGTATAACTTCGTATA
GGATACTTTATACGAAGTTATACCGGTGCCGCCACCATGGTGAGCAAGGGCGAGGAGCTGTTCACCGGGG
TGGTGCCCATCCTGGTCGAGCTGGACGGCGACGTAAACGGCCACAAGTTCAGCGTGTCCGGCGAGGGCGA
GGGCGATGCCACCTACGGCAAGCTGACCCTGAAGTTCATCTGCACCACCGGCAAGCTGCCCGTGCCCTGG
CCCACCCTCGTGACCACCCTGACCTACGGCGTGCAGTGCTTCAGCCGCTACCCCGACCACATGAAGCAGC
ACGACTTCTTCAAGTCCGCCATGCCCGAAGGCTACGTCCAGGAGCGCACCATCTTCTTCAAGGACGACGG
CAACTACAAGACCCGCGCCGAGGTGAAGTTCGAGGGCGACACCCTGGTGAACCGCATCGAGCTGAAGGGC
ATCGACTTCAAGGAGGACGGCAACATCCTGGGGCACAAGCTGGAGTACAACTACAACAGCCACAACGTCT
ATATCATGGCCGACAAGCAGAAGAACGGCATCAAGGTGAACTTCAAGATCCGCCACAACATCGAGGACGG
CAGCGTGCAGCTCGCCGACCACTACCAGCAGAACACCCCCATCGGCGACGGCCCCGTGCTGCTGCCCGAC
AACCACTACCTGAGCACCCAGTCCGCCCTGAGCAAAGACCCCAACGAGAAGCGCGATCACATGGTCCTGC
TGGAGTTCGTGACCGCCGCCGGGATCACTCTCGGCATGGACGAGCTGTACAAGTAACTGTGCCTTCTAGT
TGCCAGCCATCTGTTGTTTGCCCCTCCCCCGTGCCTTCCTTGACCCTGGAAGGTGCCACTCCCACTGTCC
TTTCCTAATAAAATGAGGAAATTGCATCGCATTGTCTGAGTAGGTGTCATTCTATTCTGGGGGGTGGGGT
GGGGCAGGACAGCAAGGGGGAGGATTGGGAAGACAATAGCAGGCATGCTGGGGATGCGGTGGGCTCTATG
GCTTCTGAGGCGGAAAGAACCAGCTGGGGCTCTAGGGGGTATCCCCACGCGCCCTGTAGCGGAATTCGGT
ACCGCACTGAAGGTCCTCAATCGCACTGGAAACATCAAGGTCGGCACGCGTGAAGTTCCTATTCTCTAGA
AAGTATAGGAACTTCGATAACTTCGTATAGCATACATTATACGAAGTTATACCGGTGCCGCCACCATGGT
GAGCAAGGGCGAGGAGCTGTTCACCGGGGTGGTGCCCATCCTGGTCGAGCTGGACGGCGACGTAAACGGC
CACAAGTTCAGCGTGTCCGGCGAGGGCGAGGGCGATGCCACCTACGGCAAGCTGACCCTGAAGTTCATCT
GCACCACCGGCAAGCTGCCCGTGCCCTGGCCCACCCTCGTGACCACCCTGACCTACGGCGTGCAGTGCTT
CAGCCGCTACCCCGACCACATGAAGCAGCACGACTTCTTCAAGTCCGCCATGCCCGAAGGCTACGTCCAG
GAGCGCACCATCTTCTTCAAGGACGACGGCAACTACAAGACCCGCGCCGAGGTGAAGTTCGAGGGCGACA
CCCTGGTGAACCGCATCGAGCTGAAGGGCATCGACTTCAAGGAGGACGGCAACATCCTGGGGCACAAGCT
GGAGTACAACTACAACAGCCACAACGTCTATATCATGGCCGACAAGCAGAAGAACGGCATCAAGGTGAAC
TTCAAGATCCGCCACAACATCGAGGACGGCAGCGTGCAGCTCGCCGACCACTACCAGCAGAACACCCCCA
TCGGCGACGGCCCCGTGCTGCTGCCCGACAACCACTACCTGAGCACCCAGTCCGCCCTGAGCAAAGACCC
CAACGAGAAGCGCGATCACATGGTCCTGCTGGAGTTCGTGACCGCCGCCGGGATCACTCTCGGCATGGAC
GAGCTGTACAAGTAACTGTGCCTTCTAGTTGCCAGCCATCTGTTGTTTGCCCCTCCCCCGTGCCTTCCTT
GACCCTGGAAGGTGCCACTCCCACTGTCCTTTCCTAATAAAATGAGGAAATTGCATCGCATTGTCTGAGT
AGGTGTCATTCTATTCTGGGGGGTGGGGTGGGGCAGGACAGCAAGGGGGAGGATTGGGAAGACAATAGCA
GGCATGCTGGGGATGCGGTGGGCTCTATGGCTTCTGAGGCGGAAAGAACCAGCTGGGGCTCTAGGGGGTA
TCCCCACGCGCCCTGTAGCGGAATTCGGTACCCTGACCTCCTGCCAGCAATAGTAAGACAACACGCAAAG
TCGCACGCGTATAACTTCGTATAGCATACATTATACGAAGTTATACCGGTGCCGCCACCATGGTGAGCAA
GGGCGAGGAGGATAACATGGCCATCATCAAGGAGTTCATGCGCTTCAAGGTGCACATGGAGGGCTCCGTG
AACGGCCACGAGTTCGAGATCGAGGGCGAGGGCGAGGGCCGCCCCTACGAGGGCACCCAGACCGCCAAGC
TGAAGGTGACCAAGGGTGGCCCCCTGCCCTTCGCCTGGGACATCCTGTCCCCTCAGTTCATGTACGGCTC
CAAGGCCTACGTGAAGCACCCCGCCGACATCCCCGACTACTTGAAGCTGTCCTTCCCCGAGGGCTTCAAG
TGGGAGCGCGTGATGAACTTCGAGGACGGCGGCGTGGTGACCGTGACCCAGGACTCCTCCCTGCAGGACG
GCGAGTTCATCTACAAGGTGAAGCTGCGCGGCACCAACTTCCCCTCCGACGGCCCCGTAATGCAGAAGAA
GACCATGGGCTGGGAGGCCTCCTCCGAGCGGATGTACCCCGAGGACGGCGCCCTGAAGGGCGAGATCAAG
CAGAGGCTGAAGCTGAAGGACGGCGGCCACTACGACGCTGAGGTCAAGACCACCTACAAGGCCAAGAAGC
CCGTGCAGCTGCCCGGCGCCTACAACGTCAACATCAAGTTGGACATCACCTCCCACAACGAGGACTACAC
CATCGTGGAACAGTACGAACGCGCCGAGGGCCGCCACTCCACCGGCGGCATGGACGAGCTGTACAAGTAA
CTGTGCCTTCTAGTTGCCAGCCATCTGTTGTTTGCCCCTCCCCCGTGCCTTCCTTGACCCTGGAAGGTGC
CACTCCCACTGTCCTTTCCTAATAAAATGAGGAAATTGCATCGCATTGTCTGAGTAGGTGTCATTCTATT
CTGGGGGGTGGGGTGGGGCAGGACAGCAAGGGGGAGGATTGGGAAGACAATAGCAGGCATGCTGGGGATG
CGGTGGGCTCTATGGCTTCTGAGGCGGAAAGAACCAGCTGGGGCTCTAGGGGGTATCCCCACGCGCCCTG
TAGCGGAATTCGGTACCGAGCCAACTCCCTTTACAACCTCACTCAAGTCCGTTAGAGGCACGCGTTCAAT
TTCTGAGAACTGTCATTCTCGGAAATTGAATAACTTCGTATAGTATACCTTATACGAAGTTATCGAAGTT
CCTATTCTTCAAATAGTATAGGAACTTCACCGGTGCCGCCACCATGGTGAGCAAGGGCGAGGAGCTGTTC
ACCGGGGTGGTGCCCATCCTGGTCGAGCTGGACGGCGACGTAAACGGCCACAAGTTCAGCGTGTCCGGCG
AGGGCGAGGGCGATGCCACCTACGGCAAGCTGACCCTGAAGTTCATCTGCACCACCGGCAAGCTGCCCGT
GCCCTGGCCCACCCTCGTGACCACCCTGACCTACGGCGTGCAGTGCTTCAGCCGCTACCCCGACCACATG
AAGCAGCACGACTTCTTCAAGTCCGCCATGCCCGAAGGCTACGTCCAGGAGCGCACCATCTTCTTCAAGG
ACGACGGCAACTACAAGACCCGCGCCGAGGTGAAGTTCGAGGGCGACACCCTGGTGAACCGCATCGAGCT
GAAGGGCATCGACTTCAAGGAGGACGGCAACATCCTGGGGCACAAGCTGGAGTACAACTACAACAGCCAC
AACGTCTATATCATGGCCGACAAGCAGAAGAACGGCATCAAGGTGAACTTCAAGATCCGCCACAACATCG
AGGACGGCAGCGTGCAGCTCGCCGACCACTACCAGCAGAACACCCCCATCGGCGACGGCCCCGTGCTGCT
GCCCGACAACCACTACCTGAGCACCCAGTCCGCCCTGAGCAAAGACCCCAACGAGAAGCGCGATCACATG
GTCCTGCTGGAGTTCGTGACCGCCGCCGGGATCACTCTCGGCATGGACGAGCTGTACAAGTAACTGTGCC
TTCTAGTTGCCAGCCATCTGTTGTTTGCCCCTCCCCCGTGCCTTCCTTGACCCTGGAAGGTGCCACTCCC
ACTGTCCTTTCCTAATAAAATGAGGAAATTGCATCGCATTGTCTGAGTAGGTGTCATTCTATTCTGGGGG
GTGGGGTGGGGCAGGACAGCAAGGGGGAGGATTGGGAAGACAATAGCAGGCATGCTGGGGATGCGGTGGG
CTCTATGGCTTCTGAGGCGGAAAGAACCAGCTGGGGCTCTAGGGGGTATCCCCACGCGCCCTGTAGCGGA
ATTCGGTACCCTCGTTCGCTGCCACCTAAGAATACTCTACGGTCACATACGCACGCGTGAAGTTCCTATT
CTTCAAATAGTATAGGAACTTCACCGGTGCCGCCACCATGGTGAGCAAGGGCGAGGAGGATAACATGGCC
ATCATCAAGGAGTTCATGCGCTTCAAGGTGCACATGGAGGGCTCCGTGAACGGCCACGAGTTCGAGATCG
AGGGCGAGGGCGAGGGCCGCCCCTACGAGGGCACCCAGACCGCCAAGCTGAAGGTGACCAAGGGTGGCCC
CCTGCCCTTCGCCTGGGACATCCTGTCCCCTCAGTTCATGTACGGCTCCAAGGCCTACGTGAAGCACCCC
GCCGACATCCCCGACTACTTGAAGCTGTCCTTCCCCGAGGGCTTCAAGTGGGAGCGCGTGATGAACTTCG
AGGACGGCGGCGTGGTGACCGTGACCCAGGACTCCTCCCTGCAGGACGGCGAGTTCATCTACAAGGTGAA
GCTGCGCGGCACCAACTTCCCCTCCGACGGCCCCGTAATGCAGAAGAAGACCATGGGCTGGGAGGCCTCC
TCCGAGCGGATGTACCCCGAGGACGGCGCCCTGAAGGGCGAGATCAAGCAGAGGCTGAAGCTGAAGGACG
GCGGCCACTACGACGCTGAGGTCAAGACCACCTACAAGGCCAAGAAGCCCGTGCAGCTGCCCGGCGCCTA
CAACGTCAACATCAAGTTGGACATCACCTCCCACAACGAGGACTACACCATCGTGGAACAGTACGAACGC
GCCGAGGGCCGCCACTCCACCGGCGGCATGGACGAGCTGTACAAGTAACTGTGCCTTCTAGTTGCCAGCC
ATCTGTTGTTTGCCCCTCCCCCGTGCCTTCCTTGACCCTGGAAGGTGCCACTCCCACTGTCCTTTCCTAA
TAAAATGAGGAAATTGCATCGCATTGTCTGAGTAGGTGTCATTCTATTCTGGGGGGTGGGGTGGGGCAGG
ACAGCAAGGGGGAGGATTGGGAAGACAATAGCAGGCATGCTGGGGATGCGGTGGGCTCTATGGCTTCTGA
GGCGGAAAGAACCAGCTGGGGCTCTAGGGGGTATCCCCACGCGCCCTGTAGCGGAATTCGGTACCCAAGA
CGCTGGCTCTGACATTTCCGCTACTGAACTACTCGGCACGCGTATAACTTCGTATAGTATACCTTATACG
AAGTTATCGAAGTTCCTATTCTATCAGAAGTATAGGAACTTCACCGGTGCCGCCACCATGGTGAGCAAGG
GCGAGGAGGATAACATGGCCATCATCAAGGAGTTCATGCGCTTCAAGGTGCACATGGAGGGCTCCGTGAA
CGGCCACGAGTTCGAGATCGAGGGCGAGGGCGAGGGCCGCCCCTACGAGGGCACCCAGACCGCCAAGCTG
AAGGTGACCAAGGGTGGCCCCCTGCCCTTCGCCTGGGACATCCTGTCCCCTCAGTTCATGTACGGCTCCA
AGGCCTACGTGAAGCACCCCGCCGACATCCCCGACTACTTGAAGCTGTCCTTCCCCGAGGGCTTCAAGTG
GGAGCGCGTGATGAACTTCGAGGACGGCGGCGTGGTGACCGTGACCCAGGACTCCTCCCTGCAGGACGGC
GAGTTCATCTACAAGGTGAAGCTGCGCGGCACCAACTTCCCCTCCGACGGCCCCGTAATGCAGAAGAAGA
CCATGGGCTGGGAGGCCTCCTCCGAGCGGATGTACCCCGAGGACGGCGCCCTGAAGGGCGAGATCAAGCA
GAGGCTGAAGCTGAAGGACGGCGGCCACTACGACGCTGAGGTCAAGACCACCTACAAGGCCAAGAAGCCC
GTGCAGCTGCCCGGCGCCTACAACGTCAACATCAAGTTGGACATCACCTCCCACAACGAGGACTACACCA
TCGTGGAACAGTACGAACGCGCCGAGGGCCGCCACTCCACCGGCGGCATGGACGAGCTGTACAAGTAACT
GTGCCTTCTAGTTGCCAGCCATCTGTTGTTTGCCCCTCCCCCGTGCCTTCCTTGACCCTGGAAGGTGCCA
CTCCCACTGTCCTTTCCTAATAAAATGAGGAAATTGCATCGCATTGTCTGAGTAGGTGTCATTCTATTCT
GGGGGGTGGGGTGGGGCAGGACAGCAAGGGGGAGGATTGGGAAGACAATAGCAGGCATGCTGGGGATGCG
GTGGGCTCTATGGCTTCTGAGGCGGAAAGAACCAGCTGGGGCTCTAGGGGGTATCCCCACGCGCCCTGTA
GCGGAATTCGGTACCCCTCGTCTCAACCAAAGCAATCAACCCATCAACCACCTGGGCACGCGTGAAGTTC
CTATTCTATCAGAAGTATAGGAACTTCACCGGTAGTCTCGCAGCAACGCTCGTGCCGCCACCATGGTGAG
CAAGGGCGAGGAGCTGTTCACCGGGGTGGTGCCCATCCTGGTCGAGCTGGACGGCGACGTAAACGGCCAC
AAGTTCAGCGTGTCCGGCGAGGGCGAGGGCGATGCCACCTACGGCAAGCTGACCCTGAAGTTCATCTGCA
CCACCGGCAAGCTGCCCGTGCCCTGGCCCACCCTCGTGACCACCCTGACCTACGGCGTGCAGTGCTTCAG
CCGCTACCCCGACCACATGAAGCAGCACGACTTCTTCAAGTCCGCCATGCCCGAAGGCTACGTCCAGGAG
CGCACCATCTTCTTCAAGGACGACGGCAACTACAAGACCCGCGCCGAGGTGAAGTTCGAGGGCGACACCC
TGGTGAACCGCATCGAGCTGAAGGGCATCGACTTCAAGGAGGACGGCAACATCCTGGGGCACAAGCTGGA
GTACAACTACAACAGCCACAACGTCTATATCATGGCCGACAAGCAGAAGAACGGCATCAAGGTGAACTTC
AAGATCCGCCACAACATCGAGGACGGCAGCGTGCAGCTCGCCGACCACTACCAGCAGAACACCCCCATCG
GCGACGGCCCCGTGCTGCTGCCCGACAACCACTACCTGAGCACCCAGTCCGCCCTGAGCAAAGACCCCAA
CGAGAAGCGCGATCACATGGTCCTGCTGGAGTTCGTGACCGCCGCCGGGATCACTCTCGGCATGGACGAG
CTGTACAAGGAGGGCAGGGGAAGTCTTCTAACATGCGGGGACGTGGAGGAAAATCCCGGCCCAATGGTGA
GCAAGGGCGAGGAGGATAACATGGCCATCATCAAGGAGTTCATGCGCTTCAAGGTGCACATGGAGGGCTC
CGTGAACGGCCACGAGTTCGAGATCGAGGGCGAGGGCGAGGGCCGCCCCTACGAGGGCACCCAGACCGCC
AAGCTGAAGGTGACCAAGGGTGGCCCCCTGCCCTTCGCCTGGGACATCCTGTCCCCTCAGTTCATGTACG
GCTCCAAGGCCTACGTGAAGCACCCCGCCGACATCCCCGACTACTTGAAGCTGTCCTTCCCCGAGGGCTT
CAAGTGGGAGCGCGTGATGAACTTCGAGGACGGCGGCGTGGTGACCGTGACCCAGGACTCCTCCCTGCAG
GACGGCGAGTTCATCTACAAGGTGAAGCTGCGCGGCACCAACTTCCCCTCCGACGGCCCCGTAATGCAGA
AGAAGACCATGGGCTGGGAGGCCTCCTCCGAGCGGATGTACCCCGAGGACGGCGCCCTGAAGGGCGAGAT
CAAGCAGAGGCTGAAGCTGAAGGACGGCGGCCACTACGACGCTGAGGTCAAGACCACCTACAAGGCCAAG
AAGCCCGTGCAGCTGCCCGGCGCCTACAACGTCAACATCAAGTTGGACATCACCTCCCACAACGAGGACT
ACACCATCGTGGAACAGTACGAACGCGCCGAGGGCCGCCACTCCACCGGCGGCATGGACGAGCTGTACAA
GTAAGCACTAGCGTCAGGTACGCTCTGTGCCTTCTAGTTGCCAGCCATCTGTTGTTTGCCCCTCCCCCGT
GCCTTCCTTGACCCTGGAAGGTGCCACTCCCACTGTCCTTTCCTAATAAAATGAGGAAATTGCATCGCAT
TGTCTGAGTAGGTGTCATTCTATTCTGGGGGGTGGGGTGGGGCAGGACAGCAAGGGGGAGGATTGGGAAG
ACAATAGCAGGCATGCTGGGGATGCGGTGGGCTCTATGGCTTCTGAGGCGGAAAGAACCAGCTGGGGCTC
TAGGGGGTATCCCCACGCGCCCTGTAGCGGAATTCGGTACCGTTCCTTATCATCTGGCGAATCGGACCCA
CAAGAGCACTGGCGGCCGCCCAGGATACATAGATTACCACAACTCCGAGCCCTTCCACCGCTAGCGCACT
CCTCAGGTGCAGGCTGCCTATCAGAAGGTGGTGGCTGGTGTGGCCAATGCCCTGGCTCACAAATACCACT
GAGATCTTTTTCCCTCTGCCAAAAATTATGGGGACATCATGAAGCCCCTTGAGCATCTGACTTCTGGCTA
ATAAAGGAAATTTATTTTCATTGCAATAGTGTGTTGGAATTTTTTGTGTCTCTCACTCGGAAGGACATAT
GGGAGGGCAAATCATTTAAAACATCAGAATGAGTATTTGGTTTAGAGTTTGGCAACATATGCCCATATGC
TGGCTGCCATGAACAAAGGTTGGCTATAAAGAGGTCATCAGTATATGAAACAGCCCCCTGCTGTCCATTC
CTTATTCCATAGAAAAGCCTTGACTTGAGGTTAGATTTTTTTTATATTTTGTTTTGTGTTATTTTTTTCT
TTAACATCCCTAAAATTTTCCTTACATGTTTTACTAGCCAGATTTTTCCTCCTCTCCTGACTACTCCCAG
TCATAGCTGTCCCTCTTCTCTTATGGAGATCCCTCGACCTGCAGCCCAAGCTTGGCGTAATCATGGTCAT
AGCTGTTTCCTGTGTGAAATTGTTATCCGCTCACAATTCCACACAACATACGAGCCGGAAGCATAAAGTG
TAAAGCCTGGGGTGCCTAATGAGTGAGCTAACTCACATTAATTGCGTTGCGCTCACTGCCCGCTTTCCAG
TCGGGAAACCTGTCGTGCCAGCGGATCCGCATCTCAATTAGTCAGCAACCATAGTCCCGCCCCTAACTCC
GCCCAGTTCCGCCCATTCTCCGCCCCATGGCTGACTAATTTTTTTTATTTATGCAGAGGCCGAGGCCGCC
TCGGCCTCTGAGCTATTCCAGAAGTAGTGAGGAGGCTTTTTTGGAGGCCTAGGCTTTTGCAAAAAGCTAA
CTTGTTTATTGCAGCTTATAATGGTTACAAATAAAGCAATAGCATCACAAATTTCACAAATAAAGCATTT
TTTTCACTGCATTCTAGTTGTGGTTTGTCCAAACTCATCAATGTATCTTATCATGTCTGGATCCGCTGCA
TTAATGAATCGGCCAACGCGCGGGGAGAGGCGGTTTGCGTATTGGGCGCTCTTCCGCTTCCTCGCTCACT
GACTCGCTGCGCTCGGTCGTTCGGCTGCGGCGAGCGGTATCAGCTCACTCAAAGGCGGTAATACGGTTAT
CCACAGAATCAGGGGATAACGCAGGAAAGAACATGTGAGCAAAAGGCCAGCAAAAGGCCAGGAACCGTAA
AAAGGCCGCGTTGCTGGCGTTTTTCCATAGGCTCCGCCCCCCTGACGAGCATCACAAAAATCGACGCTCA
AGTCAGAGGTGGCGAAACCCGACAGGACTATAAAGATACCAGGCGTTTCCCCCTGGAAGCTCCCTCGTGC
GCTCTCCTGTTCCGACCCTGCCGCTTACCGGATACCTGTCCGCCTTTCTCCCTTCGGGAAGCGTGGCGCT
TTCTCATAGCTCACGCTGTAGGTATCTCAGTTCGGTGTAGGTCGTTCGCTCCAAGCTGGGCTGTGTGCAC
GAACCCCCCGTTCAGCCCGACCGCTGCGCCTTATCCGGTAACTATCGTCTTGAGTCCAACCCGGTAAGAC
ACGACTTATCGCCACTGGCAGCAGCCACTGGTAACAGGATTAGCAGAGCGAGGTATGTAGGCGGTGCTAC
AGAGTTCTTGAAGTGGTGGCCTAACTACGGCTACACTAGAAGAACAGTATTTGGTATCTGCGCTCTGCTG
AAGCCAGTTACCTTCGGAAAAAGAGTTGGTAGCTCTTGATCCGGCAAACAAACCACCGCTGGTAGCGGTG
GTTTTTTTGTTTGCAAGCAGCAGATTACGCGCAGAAAAAAAGGATCTCAAGAAGATCCTTTGATCTTTTC
TACGGGGTCTGACGCTCAGTGGAACGAAAACTCACGTTAAGGGATTTTGGTCATGAGATTATCAAAAAGG
ATCTTCACCTAGATCCTTTTAAATTAAAAATGAAGTTTTAAATCAATCTAAAGTATATATGAGTAAACTT
GGTCTGACAG
Features (pLannotate 1.2.2; 51 found; start..end, strand, type, name):
      1..861     -  CDS            AmpR: β-lactamase; bla; confers resistance to ampicillin, carbenicillin, and related antibiotics
    862..966     -  promoter       AmpR promoter: bla
    997..1376    +  enhancer       CMV enhancer: human cytomegalovirus immediate early enhancer
   1378..1653    +  promoter       chicken β-actin promoter: No description available
   1654..2669    +  intron         chimeric intron: chimera between introns from chicken β-actin and rabbit β-globin
   2829..2862    +  protein_bind   FRT (minimal): supports FLP-mediated excision but not integration (Turan and Bode, 2011) FLP recombinase from the Saccharomyces cerevisiae 2μ plasmid
   2863..2896    +  protein_bind   lox2272: Cre-mediated recombination occurs in the 8-bp core sequence (GGATACTT). lox2272 sites are compatible with each other, but incompatible with loxP or loxN sites (Lee and Saito, 1988). Cre recombinase
   2945..3736    +  CDS            neo: KKA2_KLEPN - Also known as kan, nptII. Experimental evidence at protein level: Swiss-Prot protein existence level 1. Resistance to kanamycin, neomycin, paromomycin, ribostamycin, butirosin and gentamicin B. From Klebsiella pneumoniae.
   3760..3912    +  CDS            ble (fragment): BLE_KLEPN - Experimental evidence at protein level: Swiss-Prot protein existence level 1. Binding protein with a strong affinity to the bleomycin family of antibiotics. Binds to CL990; an antimitotic-antibiotic compound. From Klebsiella pneumoniae.
   3913..4137    +  polyA_signal   bGH poly(A) signal: bovine growth hormone polyadenylation signal
   4141..4162    +  promoter       SV40 promoter (fragment): SV40 enhancer and early promoter
   4258..4291    +  protein_bind   lox2272: Cre-mediated recombination occurs in the 8-bp core sequence (GGATACTT). lox2272 sites are compatible with each other, but incompatible with loxP or loxN sites (Lee and Saito, 1988). Cre recombinase
   4307..5026    +  CDS            EGFP: the original enhanced GFP (Yang et al., 1996) mammalian codon-optimized
   5027..5251    +  polyA_signal   bGH poly(A) signal: bovine growth hormone polyadenylation signal
   5255..5276    +  promoter       SV40 promoter (fragment): SV40 enhancer and early promoter
   5372..5405    +  protein_bind   FRT (minimal): supports FLP-mediated excision but not integration (Turan and Bode, 2011) FLP recombinase from the Saccharomyces cerevisiae 2μ plasmid
   5407..5440    +  protein_bind   loxP: Cre-mediated recombination occurs in the 8-bp core sequence (GCATACAT). Cre recombinase
   5456..6175    +  CDS            EGFP: the original enhanced GFP (Yang et al., 1996) mammalian codon-optimized
   6176..6400    +  polyA_signal   bGH poly(A) signal: bovine growth hormone polyadenylation signal
   6404..6425    +  promoter       SV40 promoter (fragment): SV40 enhancer and early promoter
   6521..6554    +  protein_bind   loxP: Cre-mediated recombination occurs in the 8-bp core sequence (GCATACAT). Cre recombinase
   6570..7277    +  CDS            mCherry: mCherry is a basic (constitutively fluorescent) red fluorescent protein published in 2004, derived from Discosoma sp.. It is reported to be a very rapidly-maturing monomer with low acid sensitivity.
   7281..7505    +  polyA_signal   bGH poly(A) signal: bovine growth hormone polyadenylation signal
   7509..7530    +  promoter       SV40 promoter (fragment): SV40 enhancer and early promoter
   7660..7693    +  protein_bind   loxN: Cre-mediated recombination occurs in the 8-bp core sequence (GTATACCT). loxN sites are compatible with each other, but incompatible with loxP or lox2272 sites. Cre recombinase
   7744..8463    +  CDS            EGFP: the original enhanced GFP (Yang et al., 1996) mammalian codon-optimized
   8464..8688    +  polyA_signal   bGH poly(A) signal: bovine growth hormone polyadenylation signal
   8692..8713    +  promoter       SV40 promoter (fragment): SV40 enhancer and early promoter
   8858..9565    +  CDS            mCherry: mCherry is a basic (constitutively fluorescent) red fluorescent protein published in 2004, derived from Discosoma sp.. It is reported to be a very rapidly-maturing monomer with low acid sensitivity.
   9569..9793    +  polyA_signal   bGH poly(A) signal: bovine growth hormone polyadenylation signal
   9797..9818    +  promoter       SV40 promoter (fragment): SV40 enhancer and early promoter
   9914..9947    +  protein_bind   loxN: Cre-mediated recombination occurs in the 8-bp core sequence (GTATACCT). loxN sites are compatible with each other, but incompatible with loxP or lox2272 sites. Cre recombinase
   9998..10705   +  CDS            mCherry: mCherry is a basic (constitutively fluorescent) red fluorescent protein published in 2004, derived from Discosoma sp.. It is reported to be a very rapidly-maturing monomer with low acid sensitivity.
  10709..10933   +  polyA_signal   bGH poly(A) signal: bovine growth hormone polyadenylation signal
  10937..10958   +  promoter       SV40 promoter (fragment): SV40 enhancer and early promoter
  11123..11839   +  CDS            EGFP: EGFP is a basic (constitutively fluorescent) green fluorescent protein published in 1996, derived from Aequorea victoria. It is reported to be a rapidly-maturing weak dimer with moderate acid sensitivity.
  11840..11892   +  CDS            T2A (fragment): 2A peptide from Thosea asigna virus capsid protein Eukaryotic ribosomes fail to insert a peptide bond between the Gly and Pro residues, yielding separate polypeptides.
  11894..12601   +  CDS            mCherry: mCherry is a basic (constitutively fluorescent) red fluorescent protein published in 2004, derived from Discosoma sp.. It is reported to be a very rapidly-maturing monomer with low acid sensitivity.
  12625..12849   +  polyA_signal   bGH poly(A) signal: bovine growth hormone polyadenylation signal
  12853..12874   +  promoter       SV40 promoter (fragment): SV40 enhancer and early promoter
  13018..13089   +  CDS            HBB (fragment): HBB_PONPY - Experimental evidence at transcript level: Swiss-Prot protein existence level 2. Involved in oxygen transport from the lung to the various peripheral tissues. From Pongo pygmaeus (Bornean orangutan).
  13160..13215   +  polyA_signal   β-globin poly(A) signal: rabbit β-globin polyadenylation signal (Gil and Proudfoot, 1987)
  13598..13620   -  protein_bind   lac operator (fragment): The lac repressor binds to the lac operator to inhibit transcription in E. coli. This inhibition can be relieved by adding lactose or isopropyl-β-D-thiogalactopyranoside (IPTG). lac repressor encoded by lacI
  13624..13654   -  promoter       lac promoter: promoter for the E. coli lac operon
  13669..13690   -  protein_bind   CAP binding site: CAP binding activates transcription in the presence of cAMP. E. coli catabolite activator protein
  13703..13742   -  CDS            lacI (fragment): lac repressor; lacI; The lac repressor binds to the lac operator to inhibit transcription in E. coli. This inhibition can be relieved by adding lactose or isopropyl-β-D-thiogalactopyranoside (IPTG).
  13749..13771   +  promoter       SV40 promoter (fragment): SV40 enhancer and early promoter
  13775..13909   +  rep_origin     SV40 ori: SV40 origin of replication
  13929..14063   +  polyA_signal   SV40 poly(A) signal: SV40 polyadenylation signal
  14065..14119   -  CDS            lacI (fragment): lac repressor; lacI; The lac repressor binds to the lac operator to inhibit transcription in E. coli. This inhibition can be relieved by adding lactose or isopropyl-β-D-thiogalactopyranoside (IPTG).
  14302..14890   -  rep_origin     ori: high-copy-number ColE1/pMB1/pBR322/pUC origin of replication
