[The description below was written by a language model from this plasmid's Addgene catalogue record and pLannotate feature annotations shown in this document.]
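Description:
pBW820_pCAG-pExpr-FULL-ADDER is a 15,060 bp mammalian expression plasmid built on the pCAGGS backbone. It implements a three-input, two-output "full adder" genetic logic circuit that responds to the Cre, Flp and VCre recombinases. It is propagated in E. coli through a high-copy ColE1/pUC-type origin with ampicillin selection (AmpR). The backbone also carries an SV40 origin and remnants of the lac promoter region.

A single CAG promoter (CMV enhancer, chicken β-actin promoter and chimeric intron) reads into a long series of cassettes, each ending in a bGH polyadenylation signal that stops transcription. The first cassette holds a neo coding sequence and a ble fragment and appears to act as a non-fluorescent "off" state. It is followed by EGFP, EGFP, mCherry, EGFP, mCherry and mCherry cassettes, and finally an EGFP-T2A-mCherry unit that yields both proteins from one transcript, upstream of the rabbit β-globin poly(A) of the backbone.

Minimal FRT sites and mutually incompatible lox2272, loxP and loxN pairs are nested around these units. Each combination of recombinases therefore excises a different set of upstream cassettes and brings a particular reporter next to the promoter. Sites for VCre are not annotated in the feature table, although the stated purpose implies they are present, probably in the unannotated gaps between cassettes.

In adder terms, EGFP and mCherry probably report the sum and carry bits: one input would give green, two would give red and all three would give both, though the record does not state this assignment. The construct is suited to transfection experiments that demonstrate recombinase-based Boolean computation in mammalian cells.
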