Addgene plasmid #87552: pBW820_pCAG-pExpr-FULL-ADDER
Purpose: Encodes full adder logic in response to Cre, Flp and VCre recombinases
Depositing lab: Wilson Wong. Depositing organization: Boston University Main Campus. Publication: Large-scale design of robust genetic circuits with multiple inputs and outputs for mammalian cells. Weinberg BH, Pham NT, Caraballo LD, Lozanoski T, Engel A, Bhatia S, Wong WW. Nat Biotechnol. 2017 Mar 27. doi: 10.1038/nbt.3805. PubMed 28346402.
Backbone
  Vector backbone: pCAGGS
  Vector type: Mammalian Expression, Cre/Lox, Synthetic Biology
Growth in bacteria
  Bacterial resistance: Ampicillin, 100 μg/mL
  Growth temperature: 30°C
  Growth strain: NEB Stable
  Copy number: High Copy
Gene/Insert
  Gene/Insert name: EGFP, mCherry
  Species: Synthetic
Terms and licenses: Academic/Nonprofit Terms; Industry Terms: Not Available to Industry
How to cite: pBW820_pCAG-pExpr-FULL-ADDER was a gift from Wilson Wong (Addgene plasmid # 87552 ; http://n2t.net/addgene:87552 ; RRID:Addgene_87552)
