>Addgene plasmid #87552 | pBW820_pCAG-pExpr-FULL-ADDER | addgene partial sequence | sequence record 176797 | Addgene Partial NGS Result
GCCTCGGGCCGGGGAGGGCTCGGGGGAGGGGCGCGGCGGCCCCCGGAGCGCCGGCGGCTGTCGAGGCGCG
GCGAGCCGCAGCCATTGCCTTTTATGGTAATCGTGCGAGAGGGCGCAGGGACTTCCTTTGTCCCAAATCT
GTGCGGAGCCGAAATCTGGGAGGCGCCGCCGCACCCCCTCTAGCGGGCGCGGGGCGAAGCGGTGCGGCGC
CGGCAGGAAGGAAATGGGCGGGGAGGGCCTTCGTGCGTCGCCGCGCCGCCGTCCCCTTCTCCCTCTCCAG
CCTCGGGGCTGTCCGCGGGGGGACGGCTGCCTTCGGGGGGGACGGGGCAGGGCGGGGTTCGGCTTCTGGC
GTGTGACCGGCGGCTCTAGAGCCTCTGCTAACCATGTTCATGCCTTCTTCTTTTTCCTACAGCTCCTGGG
CAACGTGCTGGTTATTGTGCTGTCTCATCATTTTGGCAAAGAATTGATTAATTCGAGCGAAGGCGCGCCC
ATTACTCGCATCCATTCTCAGGCTGTCTCGTCTCGTCTCGCACGCGTTCAATTTCTGAGAACTGTCATTC
TCGGAAATTGAGAAGTTCCTATTCTCTAGAAAGTATAGGAACTTCATAACTTCGTATAGGATACTTTATA
CGAAGTTATACCGGTCGGATTTGATCTGATCAAGAGACAGGATGAGGATCGTTTCGCATGATTGAACAAG
ATGGATTGCACGCAGGTTCTCCGGCCGCTTGGGTGGAGAGGCTATTCGGCTATGACTGGGCACAACAGAC
AATCGGCTGCTCTGATGCCGCCGTGTTCCGGCTGTCAGCGCAGGGGCGCCCGGTTCTTTTTGTCAAGACC
GACCTGTCCGGTGCCCTGAATGAACTGCAGGACGAGGCAGCGCGGCTATCGTGGCTGGCCACGACGGGCG
TTCCTTGCGCAGCTGTGCTCGACGTTGTCACTGAAGCGGGAAGGGACTGGCTGCTATTGGGCGAAGTGCC
GGGGCAGGATCTCCTGTCATCTCACCTTGCTCCTGCCGAGAAAGTATCCATCATGGCTGATGCAATGCGG
CGGCTGCATACGCTTGATCCGGCTACCTGCCCATTCGACCACCAAGCGAAACATCGCATCGAGCGAGCAC
GTACTCGGATGGAAGCCGGTCTTGTCGATCAGGATGATCTGGACGAAGAGCATCAGGGGCTCGCGCCAGC
CGAACTGTTCGCCAGGCTCAAGGCGCGCATGCCCGACGGCGAGGATCTCGTCGTGACCCATGGCGATGCC
TGCTTGCCGAATATCATGGTGGAAAATGGCCGCTTTTCTGGATTCATCGACTGTGGCCGGCTGGGTGTGG
CGGACCGCTATCAGGACATAGCGTTGGCTACCCGTGATATTGCTGAAGAGCTTGGCGGCGAATGGGCTGA
CCGCTTCCTCGTGCTTTACGGTATCGCCGCTCCCGATTCGCAGCGCATCGCCTTCTATCGCCTTCTTGAC
GAGTTCTTCTGAGCGGGACTCTGGGGTTCGAAATGACCGACCAAGCGACGCCCAACCTGCCATCACGAGA
TTTCGATTCCACCGCCGCCTTCTATGAAAGGTTGGGCTTCGGAATCGTTTTCCGGGACGCCGGCTGGATG
ATCCTCCAGCGCGGGGATCTCATGCTGGAGTTCTTCGCCCACCCCCTGTGCCTTCTAGTTGCCAGCCATC
TGTTGTTTGCCCCTCCCCCGTGCCTTCCTTGACCCTGGAAGGTGCCACTCCCACTGTCCTTTCCTAATAA
AATGAGGAAATTGCATCGCATTGTCTGAGTAGGTGTCATTCTATTCTGGGGGGTGGGGTGGGGCAGGACA
GCAAGGGGGAGGATTGGGAAGACAATAGCAGGCATGCTGGGGATGCGGTGGGCTCTATGGCTTCTGAGGC
GGAAAGAACCAGCTGGGGCTCTAGGGGGTATCCCCACGCGCCCTGTAGCGGAATTCGGTACCGCTGGGAG
TTCGTAGACGGAAACAAACGCAGAATCCAAGCGCACGCGTATAACTTCGTATAGGATACTTTATACGAAG
TTATACCGGTGCCGCCACCATGGTGAGCAAGGGCGAGGAGCTGTTCACCGGGGTGGTGCCCATCCTGGTC
GAGCTGGACGGCGACGTAAACGGCCACAAGTTCAGCGTGTCCGGCGAGGGCGAGGGCGATGCCACCTACG
GCAAGCTGACCCTGAAGTTCATCTGCACCACCGGCAAGCTGCCCGTGCCCTGGCCCACCCTCGTGACCAC
CCTGACCTACGGCGTGCAGTGCTTCAGCCGCTACCCCGACCACATGAAGCAGCACGACTTCTTCAAGTCC
GCCATGCCCGAAGGCTACGTCCAGGAGCGCACCATCTTCTTCAAGGACGACGGCAACTACAAGACCCGCG
CCGAGGTGAAGTTCGAGGGCGACACCCTGGTGAACCGCATCGAGCTGAAGGGCATCGACTTCAAGGAGGA
CGGCAACATCCTGGGGCACAAGCTGGAGTACAACTACAACAGCCACAACGTCTATATCATGGCCGACAAG
CAGAAGAACGGCATCAAGGTGAACTTCAAGATCCGCCACAACATCGAGGACGGCAGCGTGCAGCTCGCCG
ACCACTACCAGCAGAACACCCCCATCGGCGACGGCCCCGTGCTGCTGCCCGACAACCACTACCTGAGCAC
CCAGTCCGCCCTGAGCAAAGACCCCAACGAGAAGCGCGATCACATGGTCCTGCTGGAGTTCGTGACCGCC
GCCGGGATCACTCTCGGCATGGACGAGCTGTACAAGTAACTGTGCCTTCTAGTTGCCAGCCATCTGTTGT
TTGCCCCTCCCCCGTGCCTTCCTTGACCCTGGAAGGTGCCACTCCCACTGTCCTTTCCTAATAAAATGAG
GAAATTGCATCGCATTGTCTGAGTAGGTGTCATTCTATTCTGGGGGGTGGGGTGGGGCAGGACAGCAAGG
GGGAGGATTGGGAAGACAATAGCAGGCATGCTGGGGATGCGGTGGGCTCTATGGCTTCTGAGGCGGAAAG
AACCAGCTGGGGCTCTAGGGGGTATCCCCACGCGCCCTGTAGCGGAATTCGGTACCGCACTGAAGGTCCT
CAATCGCACTGGAAACATCAAGGTCGGCACGCGTGAAGTTCCTATTCTCTAGAAAGTATAGGAACTTCGA
TAACTTCGTATAGCATACATTATACGAAGTTATACCGGTGCCGCCACCATGGTGAGCAAGGGCGAGGAGC
TGTTCACCGGGGTGGTGCCCATCCTGGTCGAGCTGGACGGCGACGTAAACGGCCACAAGTTCAGCGTGTC
CGGCGAGGGCGAGGGCGATGCCACCTACGGCAAGCTGACCCTGAAGTTCATCTGCACCACCGGCAAGCTG
CCCGTGCCCTGGCCCACCCTCGTGACCACCCTGACCTACGGCGTGCAGTGCTTCAGCCGCTACCCCGACC
ACATGAAGCAGCACGACTTCTTCAAGTCCGCCATGCCCGAAGGCTACGTCCAGGAGCGCACCATCTTCTT
CAAGGACGACGGCAACTACAAGACCCGCGCCGAGGTGAAGTTCGAGGGCGACACCCTGGTGAACCGCATC
GAGCTGAAGGGCATCGACTTCAAGGAGGACGGCAACATCCTGGGGCACAAGCTGGAGTACAACTACAACA
GCCACAACGTCTATATCATGGCCGACAAGCAGAAGAACGGCATCAAGGTGAACTTCAAGATCCGCCACAA
CATCGAGGACGGCAGCGTGCAGCTCGCCGACCACTACCAGCAGAACACCCCCATCGGCGACGGCCCCGTG
CTGCTGCCCGACAACCACTACCTGAGCACCCAGTCCGCCCTGAGCAAAGACCCCAACGAGAAGCGCGATC
ACATGGTCCTGCTGGAGTTCGTGACCGCCGCCGGGATCACTCTCGGCATGGACGAGCTGTACAAGTAACT
GTGCCTTCTAGTTGCCAGCCATCTGTTGTTTGCCCCTCCCCCGTGCCTTCCTTGACCCTGGAAGGTGCCA
CTCCCACTGTCCTTTCCTAATAAAATGAGGAAATTGCATCGCATTGTCTGAGTAGGTGTCATTCTATTCT
GGGGGGTGGGGTGGGGCAGGACAGCAAGGGGGAGGATTGGGAAGACAATAGCAGGCATGCTGGGGATGCG
GTGGGCTCTATGGCTTCTGAGGCGGAAAGAACCAGCTGGGGCTCTAGGGGGTATCCCCACGCGCCCTGTA
GCGGAATTCGGTACCCTGACCTCCTGCCAGCAATAGTAAGACAACACGCAAAGTCGCACGCGTATAACTT
CGTATAGCATACATTATACGAAGTTATACCGGTGCCGCCACCATGGTGAGCAAGGGCGAGGAGGATAACA
TGGCCATCATCAAGGAGTTCATGCGCTTCAAGGTGCACATGGAGGGCTCCGTGAACGGCCACGAGTTCGA
GATCGAGGGCGAGGGCGAGGGCCGCCCCTACGAGGGCACCCAGACCGCCAAGCTGAAGGTGACCAAGGGT
GGCCCCCTGCCCTTCGCCTGGGACATCCTGTCCCCTCAGTTCATGTACGGCTCCAAGGCCTACGTGAAGC
ACCCCGCCGACATCCCCGACTACTTGAAGCTGTCCTTCCCCGAGGGCTTCAAGTGGGAGCGCGTGATGAA
CTTCGAGGACGGCGGCGTGGTGACCGTGACCCAGGACTCCTCCCTGCAGGACGGCGAGTTCATCTACAAG
GTGAAGCTGCGCGGCACCAACTTCCCCTCCGACGGCCCCGTAATGCAGAAGAAGACCATGGGCTGGGAGG
CCTCCTCCGAGCGGATGTACCCCGAGGACGGCGCCCTGAAGGGCGAGATCAAGCAGAGGCTGAAGCTGAA
GGACGGCGGCCACTACGACGCTGAGGTCAAGACCACCTACAAGGCCAAGAAGCCCGTGCAGCTGCCCGGC
GCCTACAACGTCAACATCAAGTTGGACATCACCTCCCACAACGAGGACTACACCATCGTGGAACAGTACG
AACGCGCCGAGGGCCGCCACTCCACCGGCGGCATGGACGAGCTGTACAAGTAACTGTGCCTTCTAGTTGC
CAGCCATCTGTTGTTTGCCCCTCCCCCGTGCCTTCCTTGACCCTGGAAGGTGCCACTCCCACTGTCCTTT
CCTAATAAAATGAGGAAATTGCATCGCATTGTCTGAGTAGGTGTCATTCTATTCTGGGGGGTGGGGTGGG
GCAGGACAGCAAGGGGGAGGATTGGGAAGACAATAGCAGGCATGCTGGGGATGCGGTGGGCTCTATGGCT
TCTGAGGCGGAAAGAACCAGCTGGGGCTCTAGGGGGTATCCCCACGCGCCCTGTAGCGGAATTCGGTACC
GAGCCAACTCCCTTTACAACCTCACTCAAGTCCGTTAGAGGCACGCGTTCAATTTCTGAGAACTGTCATT
CTCGGAAATTGAATAACTTCGTATAGTATACCTTATACGAAGTTATCGAAGTTCCTATTCTTCAAATAGT
ATAGGAACTTCACCGGTGCCGCCACCATGGTGAGCAAGGGCGAGGAGCTGTTCACCGGGGTGGTGCCCAT
CCTGGTCGAGCTGGACGGCGACGTAAACGGCCACAAGTTCAGCGTGTCCGGCGAGGGCGAGGGCGATGCC
ACCTACGGCAAGCTGACCCTGAAGTTCATCTGCACCACCGGCAAGCTGCCCGTGCCCTGGCCCACCCTCG
TGACCACCCTGACCTACGGCGTGCAGTGCTTCAGCCGCTACCCCGACCACATGAAGCAGCACGACTTCTT
CAAGTCCGCCATGCCCGAAGGCTACGTCCAGGAGCGCACCATCTTCTTCAAGGACGACGGCAACTACAAG
ACCCGCGCCGAGGTGAAGTTCGAGGGCGACACCCTGGTGAACCGCATCGAGCTGAAGGGCATCGACTTCA
AGGAGGACGGCAACATCCTGGGGCACAAGCTGGAGTACAACTACAACAGCCACAACGTCTATATCATGGC
CGACAAGCAGAAGAACGGCATCAAGGTGAACTTCAAGATCCGCCACAACATCGAGGACGGCAGCGTGCAG
CTCGCCGACCACTACCAGCAGAACACCCCCATCGGCGACGGCCCCGTGCTGCTGCCCGACAACCACTACC
TGAGCACCCAGTCCGCCCTGAGCAAAGACCCCAACGAGAAGCGCGATCACATGGTCCTGCTGGAGTTCGT
GACCGCCGCCGGGATCACTCTCGGCATGGACGAGCTGTACAAGTAACTGTGCCTTCTAGTTGCCAGCCAT
CTGTTGTTTGCCCCTCCCCCGTGCCTTCCTTGACCCTGGAAGGTGCCACTCCCACTGTCCTTTCCTAATA
AAATGAGGAAATTGCATCGCATTGTCTGAGTAGGTGTCATTCTATTCTGGGGGGTGGGGTGGGGCAGGAC
AGCAAGGGGGAGGATTGGGAAGACAATAGCAGGCATGCTGGGGATGCGGTGGGCTCTATGGCTTCTGAGG
CGGAAAGAACCAGCTGGGGCTCTAGGGGGTATCCCCACGCGCCCTGTAGCGGAATTCGGTACCCTCGTTC
GCTGCCACCTAAGAATACTCTACGGTCACATACGCACGCGTGAAGTTCCTATTCTTCAAATAGTATAGGA
ACTTCACCGGTGCCGCCACCATGGTGAGCAAGGGCGAGGAGGATAACATGGCCATCATCAAGGAGTTCAT
GCGCTTCAAGGTGCACATGGAGGGCTCCGTGAACGGCCACGAGTTCGAGATCGAGGGCGAGGGCGAGGGC
CGCCCCTACGAGGGCACCCAGACCGCCAAGCTGAAGGTGACCAAGGGTGGCCCCCTGCCCTTCGCCTGGG
ACATCCTGTCCCCTCAGTTCATGTACGGCTCCAAGGCCTACGTGAAGCACCCCGCCGACATCCCCGACTA
CTTGAAGCTGTCCTTCCCCGAGGGCTTCAAGTGGGAGCGCGTGATGAACTTCGAGGACGGCGGCGTGGTG
ACCGTGACCCAGGACTCCTCCCTGCAGGACGGCGAGTTCATCTACAAGGTGAAGCTGCGCGGCACCAACT
TCCCCTCCGACGGCCCCGTAATGCAGAAGAAGACCATGGGCTGGGAGGCCTCCTCCGAGCGGATGTACCC
CGAGGACGGCGCCCTGAAGGGCGAGATCAAGCAGAGGCTGAAGCTGAAGGACGGCGGCCACTACGACGCT
GAGGTCAAGACCACCTACAAGGCCAAGAAGCCCGTGCAGCTGCCCGGCGCCTACAACGTCAACATCAAGT
TGGACATCACCTCCCACAACGAGGACTACACCATCGTGGAACAGTACGAACGCGCCGAGGGCCGCCACTC
CACCGGCGGCATGGACGAGCTGTACAAGTAACTGTGCCTTCTAGTTGCCAGCCATCTGTTGTTTGCCCCT
CCCCCGTGCCTTCCTTGACCCTGGAAGGTGCCACTCCCACTGTCCTTTCCTAATAAAATGAGGAAATTGC
ATCGCATTGTCTGAGTAGGTGTCATTCTATTCTGGGGGGTGGGGTGGGGCAGGACAGCAAGGGGGAGGAT
TGGGAAGACAATAGCAGGCATGCTGGGGATGCGGTGGGCTCTATGGCTTCTGAGGCGGAAAGAACCAGCT
GGGGCTCTAGGGGGTATCCCCACGCGCCCTGTAGCGGAATTCGGTACCCAAGACGCTGGCTCTGACATTT
CCGCTACTGAACTACTCGGCACGCGTATAACTTCGTATAGTATACCTTATACGAAGTTATCGAAGTTCCT
ATTCTATCAGAAGTATAGGAACTTCACCGGTGCCGCCACCATGGTGAGCAAGGGCGAGGAGGATAACATG
GCCATCATCAAGGAGTTCATGCGCTTCAAGGTGCACATGGAGGGCTCCGTGAACGGCCACGAGTTCGAGA
TCGAGGGCGAGGGCGAGGGCCGCCCCTACGAGGGCACCCAGACCGCCAAGCTGAAGGTGACCAAGGGTGG
CCCCCTGCCCTTCGCCTGGGACATCCTGTCCCCTCAGTTCATGTACGGCTCCAAGGCCTACGTGAAGCAC
CCCGCCGACATCCCCGACTACTTGAAGCTGTCCTTCCCCGAGGGCTTCAAGTGGGAGCGCGTGATGAACT
TCGAGGACGGCGGCGTGGTGACCGTGACCCAGGACTCCTCCCTGCAGGACGGCGAGTTCATCTACAAGGT
GAAGCTGCGCGGCACCAACTTCCCCTCCGACGGCCCCGTAATGCAGAAGAAGACCATGGGCTGGGAGGCC
TCCTCCGAGCGGATGTACCCCGAGGACGGCGCCCTGAAGGGCGAGATCAAGCAGAGGCTGAAGCTGAAGG
ACGGCGGCCACTACGACGCTGAGGTCAAGACCACCTACAAGGCCAAGAAGCCCGTGCAGCTGCCCGGCGC
CTACAACGTCAACATCAAGTTGGACATCACCTCCCACAACGAGGACTACACCATCGTGGAACAGTACGAA
CGCGCCGAGGGCCGCCACTCCACCGGCGGCATGGACGAGCTGTACAAGTAACTGTGCCTTCTAGTTGCCA
GCCATCTGTTGTTTGCCCCTCCCCCGTGCCTTCCTTGACCCTGGAAGGTGCCACTCCCACTGTCCTTTCC
TAATAAAATGAGGAAATTGCATCGCATTGTCTGAGTAGGTGTCATTCTATTCTGGGGGGTGGGGTGGGGC
AGGACAGCAAGGGGGAGGATTGGGAAGACAATAGCAGGCATGCTGGGGATGCGGTGGGCTCTATGGCTTC
TGAGGCGGAAAGAACCAGCTGGGGCTCTAGGGGGTATCCCCACGCGCCCTGTAGCGGAATTCGGTACCCC
TCGTCTCAACCAAAGCAATCAACCCATCAACCACCTGGGCACGCGTGAAGTTCCTATTCTATCAGAAGTA
TAGGAACTTCACCGGTAGTCTCGCAGCAACGCTCGTGCCGCCACCATGGTGAGCAAGGGCGAGGAGCTGT
TCACCGGGGTGGTGCCCATCCTGGTCGAGCTGGACGGCGACGTAAACGGCCACAAGTTCAGCGTGTCCGG
CGAGGGCGAGGGCGATGCCACCTACGGCAAGCTGACCCTGAAGTTCATCTGCACCACCGGCAAGCTGCCC
GTGCCCTGGCCCACCCTCGTGACCACCCTGACCTACGGCGTGCAGTGCTTCAGCCGCTACCCCGACCACA
TGAAGCAGCACGACTTCTTCAAGTCCGCCATGCCCGAAGGCTACGTCCAGGAGCGCACCATCTTCTTCAA
GGACGACGGCAACTACAAGACCCGCGCCGAGGTGAAGTTCGAGGGCGACACCCTGGTGAACCGCATCGAG
CTGAAGGGCATCGACTTCAAGGAGGACGGCAACATCCTGGGGCACAAGCTGGAGTACAACTACAACAGCC
ACAACGTCTATATCATGGCCGACAAGCAGAAGAACGGCATCAAGGTGAACTTCAAGATCCGCCACAACAT
CGAGGACGGCAGCGTGCAGCTCGCCGACCACTACCAGCAGAACACCCCCATCGGCGACGGCCCCGTGCTG
CTGCCCGACAACCACTACCTGAGCACCCAGTCCGCCCTGAGCAAAGACCCCAACGAGAAGCGCGATCACA
TGGTCCTGCTGGAGTTCGTGACCGCCGCCGGGATCACTCTCGGCATGGACGAGCTGTACAAGGAGGGCAG
GGGAAGTCTTCTAACATGCGGGGACGTGGAGGAAAATCCCGGCCCAATGGTGAGCAAGGGCGAGGAGGAT
AACATGGCCATCATCAAGGAGTTCATGCGCTTCAAGGTGCACATGGAGGGCTCCGTGAACGGCCACGAGT
TCGAGATCGAGGGCGAGGGCGAGGGCCGCCCCTACGAGGGCACCCAGACCGCCAAGCTGAAGGTGACCAA
GGGTGGCCCCCTGCCCTTCGCCTGGGACATCCTGTCCCCTCAGTTCATGTACGGCTCCAAGGCCTACGTG
AAGCACCCCGCCGACATCCCCGACTACTTGAAGCTGTCCTTCCCCGAGGGCTTCAAGTGGGAGCGCGTGA
TGAACTTCGAGGACGGCGGCGTGGTGACCGTGACCCAGGACTCCTCCCTGCAGGACGGCGAGTTCATCTA
CAAGGTGAAGCTGCGCGGCACCAACTTCCCCTCCGACGGCCCCGTAATGCAGAAGAAGACCATGGGCTGG
GAGGCCTCCTCCGAGCGGATGTACCCCGAGGACGGCGCCCTGAAGGGCGAGATCAAGCAGAGGCTGAAGC
TGAAGGACGGCGGCCACTACGACGCTGAGGTCAAGACCACCTACAAGGCCAAGAAGCCCGTGCAGCTGCC
CGGCGCCTACAACGTCAACATCAAGTTGGACATCACCTCCCACAACGAGGACTACACCATCGTGGAACAG
TACGAACGCGCCGAGGGCCGCCACTCCACCGGCGGCATGGACGAGCTGTACAAGTAAGCACTAGCGTCAG
GTACGCTCTGTGCCTTCTAGTTGCCAGCCATCTGTTGTTTGCCCCTCCCCCGTGCCTTCCTTGACCCTGG
AAGGTGCCACTCCCACTGTCCTTTCCTAATAAAATGAGGAAATTGCATCGCATTGTCTGAGTAGGTGTCA
TTCTATTCTGGGGGGTGGGGTGGGGCAGGACAGCAAGGGGGAGGATTGGGAAGACAATAGCAGGCATGCT
GGGGATGCGGTGGGCTCTATGGCTTCTGAGGCGGAAAGAACCAGCTGGGGCTCTAGGGGGTATCCCCACG
CGCCCTGTAGCGGAATTCGGTACCGTTCCTTATCATCTGGCGAATCGGACCCACAAGAGCACTGGCGGCC
GCCCAGGATACATAGATTACCACAACTCCGAGCCCTTCCACCGCTAGCGCACTCCTCAGGTGCAGGCTGC
CTATCAGAAGGTGGTGGCTGGTGTGGCCAATGCCCTGGCTCACAAATACCACTGAGATCTTTTTCCCTCT
GCCAAAAATTATGGGGACATCATGAAGCCCCTTGAGCATCTGACTTCTGGCTAATAAAGGAAATTTATTT
TCATTGCAATAGTGTGTTGGAATTTTTTGTGTCTCTCACTCGGAAGGACATATGGGAGGGCAAATCATTT
AAAACATCAGAATGAGTATTTGGTTTAGAGTTTGGCAACATATGCCCATATGCTGGCTGCCATGAACAAA
GGTTGGCTATAAAGAGGTCATCAGTATATGAAACAGCCCCCTGCTGTCCATTCCTTATTCCATAGAAAAG
CCTTGACTTGAGGTTAGATTTTTTTTATATTTTGTTTTGTGTTATTTTTTTCTTTAACATCCCTAAAATT
TTCCTTACATGTTTTACTAGCCAGATTTTTCCTCCTCTCCTGACTACTCCCAGTCATAGCTGTCCCTCTT
CTCTTATGGAGATCCCTCGACCTGCAGCCCAAGCTTGGCGTAATCATGGTCATAGCTGTTTCCTGTGTGA
AATTGTTATCCGCTCACAATTCCACACAACATACGAGCCGGAAGCATAAAGTGTAAAGCCTGGGGTGCCT
AATGAGTGAGCTAACTCACATTAATTGCGTTGCGCTCACTGCCCGCTTTCCAGTCGGGAAACCTGTCGTG
CCAGCGGATCCGCATCTCAATTAGTCAGCAACCATAGTCCCGCCCCTAACTCCGCCCAGTTCCGCCCATT
CTCCGCCCCATGGCTGACTAATTTTTTTTATTTATGCAGAGGCCGAGGCCGCCTCGGCCTCTGAGCTATT
CCAGAAGTAGTGAGGAGGCTTTTTTGGAGGCCTAGGCTTTTGCAAAAAGCTAACTTGTTTATTGCAGCTT
ATAATGGTTACAAATAAAGCAATAGCATCACAAATTTCACAAATAAAGCATTTTTTTCACTGCATTCTAG
TTGTGGTTTGTCCAAACTCATCAATGTATCTTATCATGTCTGGATCCGCTGCATTAATGAATCGGCCAAC
GCGCGGGGAGAGGCGGTTTGCGTATTGGGCGCTCTTCCGCTTCCTCGCTCACTGACTCGCTGCGCTCGGT
CGTTCGGCTGCGGCGAGCGGTATCAGCTCACTCAAAGGCGGTAATACGGTTATCCACAGAATCAGGGGAT
AACGCAGGAAAGAACATGTGAGCAAAAGGCCAGCAAAAGGCCAGGAACCGTAAAAAGGCCGCGTTGCTGG
CGTTTTTCCATAGGCTCCGCCCCCCTGACGAGCATCACAAAAATCGACGCTCAAGTCAGAGGTGGCGAAA
CCCGACAGGACTATAAAGATACCAGGCGTTTCCCCCTGGAAGCTCCCTCGTGCGCTCTCCTGTTCCGACC
CTGCCGCTTACCGGATACCTGTCCGCCTTTCTCCCTTCGGGAAGCGTGGCGCTTTCTCATAGCTCACGCT
GTAGGTATCTCAGTTCGGTGTAGGTCGTTCGCTCCAAGCTGGGCTGTGTGCACGAACCCCCCGTTCAGCC
CGACCGCTGCGCCTTATCCGGTAACTATCGTCTTGAGTCCAACCCGGTAAGACACGACTTATCGCCACTG
GCAGCAGCCACTGGTAACAGGATTAGCAGAGCGAGGTATGTAGGCGGTGCTACAGAGTTCTTGAAGTGGT
GGCCTAACTACGGCTACACTAGAAGAACAGTATTTGGTATCTGCGCTCTGCTGAAGCCAGTTACCTTCGG
AAAAAGAGTTGGTAGCTCTTGATCCGGCAAACAAACCACCGCTGGTAGCGGTGGTTTTTTTGTTTGCAAG
CAGCAGATTACGCGCAGAAAAAAAGGATCTCAAGAAGATCCTTTGATCTTTTCTACGGGGTCTGACGCTC
AGTGGAACGAAAACTCACGTTAAGGGATTTTGGTCATGAGATTATCAAAAAGGATCTTCACCTAGATCCT
TTTAAATTAAAAATGAAGTTTTAAATCAATCTAAAGTATATATGAGTAAACTTGGTCTGACAGTTACCAA
TGCTTAATCAGTGAGGCACCTATCTCAGCGATCTGTCTATTTCGTTCATCCATAGTTGCCTGACTCCCCG
TCGTGTAGATAACTACGATACGGGAGGGCTTACCATCTGGCCCCAGTGCTGCAATGATACCGCGAGACCC
ACGCTCACCGGCTCCAGATTTATCAGCAATAAACCAGCCAGCCGGAAGGGCCGAGCGCAGAAGTGGTCCT
GCAACTTTATCCGCCTCCATCCAGTCTATTAATTGTTGCCGGGAAGCTAGAGTAAGTAGTTCGCCAGTTA
ATAGTTTGCGCAACGTTGTTGCCATTGCTACAGGCATCGTGGTGTCACGCTCGTCGTTTGGTATGGCTTC
ATTCAGCTCCGGTTCCCAACGATCAAGGCGAGTTACATGATCCCCCATGTTGTGCAAAAAAGCGGTTAGC
TCCTTCGGTCCTCCGATCGTTGTCAGAAGTAAGTTGGCCGCAGTGTTATCACTCATGGTTATGGCAGCAC
TGCATAATTCTCTTACTGTCATGCCATCCGTAAGATGCTTTTCTGTGACTGGTGAGTACTCAACCAAGTC
ATTCTGAGAATAGTGTATGCGGCGACCGAGTTGCTCTTGCCCGGCGTCAATACGGGATAATACCGCGCCA
CATAGCAGAACTTTAAAAGTGCTCATCATTGGAAAACGTTCTTCGGGGCGAAAACTCTCAAGGATCTTAC
CGCTGTTGAGATCCAGTTCGATGTAACCCACTCGTGCACCCAACTGATCTTCAGCATCTTTTACTTTCAC
CAGCGTTTCTGGGTGAGCAAAAACAGGAAGGCAAAATGCCGCAAAAAAGGGAATAAGGGCGACACGGAAA
TGTTGAATACTCATACTCTTCCTTTTTCAATATTATTGAAGCATTTATCAGGGTTATTGTCTCATGAGCG
GATACATATTTGAATGTATTTAGAAAAATAAACAAATAGGGGTTCCGCGCACATTTCCCCGAAAAGTGCC
ACCTGGGTCGACATTGATTATTGACTAGTTATTAATAGTAATCAATTACGGGGTCATTAGTTCATAGCCC
ATATATGGAGTTCCGCGTTACATAACTTACGGTAAATGGCCCGCCTGGCTGACCGCCCAACGACCCCCGC
CCATTGACGTCAATAATGACGTATGTTCCCATAGTAACGCCAATAGGGACTTTCCATTGACGTCAATGGG
TGGAGTATTTACGGTAAACTGCCCACTTGGCAGTACATCAAGTGTATCATATGCCAAGTACGCCCCCTAT
TGACGTCAATGACGGTAAATGGCCCGCCTGGCATTATGCCCAGTACATGACCTTATGGGACTTTCCTACT
TGGCAGTACATCTACGTATTAGTCATCGCTATTACCATGGTCGAGGTGAGCCCCACGTTCTGCTTCACTC
TCCCCATCTCCCCCCCCTCCCCACCCCCAATTTTGTATTTATTTATTTTTTAATTATTTTGTGCAGCGAT
GGGGGCGGGGGGGGGGGGGG
